Addgene plasmid #20172: rNL1(46-638)
Depositing lab: Axel Brunger. Depositing organization: Stanford University. Publication: Structures of neuroligin-1 and the neuroligin-1/neurexin-1 beta complex reveal specific protein-protein and protein-Ca2+ interactions. Arac D, Boucard AA, Ozkan E, Strop P, Newell E, Sudhof TC, Brunger AT. Neuron. 2007 Dec 20. 56(6):992-1003. 10.1016/j.neuron.2007.12.002 PubMed 18093522.
Backbone
  Vector backbone: pACGP67a
  Backbone manufacturer: BD Biosciences
  Backbone size w/o insert (bp): 10000
  Vector type: Insect Expression
Growth in bacteria
  Bacterial resistance: Ampicillin, 100 μg/mL
  Growth temperature: 37°C
  Growth strain: DH5alpha
  Growth instructions: BL21
  Copy number: High Copy
Gene/Insert
  Gene/Insert name: Neuroligin 1 (alt name: NL1)
  Species: R. norvegicus (rat)
  Insert size (bp): 1695
  Mutation: no splice sites
  GenBank ID: NM_053868
  Entrez Gene: Nlgn1
  Tag / fusion protein: C-terminal 6X His tag (C terminal on insert)
  Cloning method: Restriction Enzyme; 5′ cloning site BamHI (not destroyed); 3′ cloning site XbaI (not destroyed)
  Sequencing primers: 5′ Polyhedron Forward; 3′ Polyhedron Reverse
Terms and licenses: Academic/Nonprofit Terms; Industry Terms: Not Available to Industry
How to cite: rNL1(46-638) was a gift from Axel Brunger (Addgene plasmid # 20172 ; http://n2t.net/addgene:20172 ; RRID:Addgene_20172)
