[The description below was written by a language model from this plasmid's Addgene catalogue record.]
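Description:
rNL1(46-638) is an insect-cell expression construct built on pAcGP67a, a commercial baculovirus transfer vector of roughly 10 kb. Vectors of this family are not expressed directly. They are co-introduced into insect cells with baculoviral DNA so that the expression cassette recombines into the viral genome, and the resulting recombinant virus drives protein production. The record does not list the promoter or signal sequence explicitly. However, the use of polyhedrin forward and reverse sequencing primers fits the polyhedrin-locus cassette typical of this backbone, and the pAcGP67 series is generally known for supplying an N-terminal gp67 secretion signal that directs the product into the culture medium. In bacteria the plasmid is maintained at high copy under ampicillin selection.

The insert is a fragment of about 1.7 kb from rat neuroligin-1 (Nlgn1), cloned between BamHI and XbaI sites that both remain intact. As the name indicates, it encodes residues 46 to 638. The mutation field reads "no splice sites", which most likely means the variant lacks the alternatively spliced inserts, though the record does not elaborate. A C-terminal 6xHis tag on the insert allows purification by metal-affinity chromatography.

The associated publication reports structures of neuroligin-1 alone and in complex with neurexin-1 beta, including their protein-protein and protein-calcium interactions. The construct is therefore suited to producing recombinant neuroligin-1 fragment in insect cells for structural and biochemical binding studies. No feature table was provided, so individual backbone elements cannot be confirmed beyond the catalogue fields.
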