>Addgene plasmid #20172 | rNL1(46-638) | addgene partial sequence | sequence record 26008 | 20172 with polyhedrin_rev
ACGACAGCTTCATCGTGTCGGGTTTAACATTACGGATTTCCTTGAAGAGAGTGAGTTTTTGGTTCTTGCC
GGGTCCCAGGAAAGGATCAGATCTGCAGCGGCCGCTCCGGAATTCTAGATCAATGGTGATGGTGATGGTG
GTCATTGAGATTATGCAGATGAGGTACCAGCTCCAACCAGAGATTTACCTTATTGGCTCTGTAATGTTCT
TTAACTCTCGGTTTTAATCCAATATGGAGATAAAGTTGGTCTTTCTGGGAATATCTGGTCCATGCTACTT
CTTCAAAGCGGTTGGGTTTGGTATGAATGAATTTTGTGTCTTGAGGAACTGGTTGATTTGGGTCACCGGT
TTTAGCAAAATTCGTCCAGTATGTCATTACTACAGCACTCAACATCACATCATTCTTGGAGAAATTGCAA
GGAAATAACTCTGTAGGGCCAATCATGGGGATTCCCAATACATAGGGAACCTCATCCCCATGAGCTGCAT
CAGCCCAAGCTGGAACTTGGTCAGTTTGGCAATGATGATAAAAGGCATAGAAGTATGTAGGTGAGCCAAA
GTTCGAGTGAAGNTCTGCTGTAGCCACAGCGGGTGCTACCCACTGATGGTCTGTAAACAAAGCCAACANT
GTCTTCCTTCTAGTTTCAGGGTTATGGCGATCAGCCCAGTCAGTATACATGAATTTAATGGTTTCTCTCA
AAACATCTTTGCCTTCAGGATATCCATATAAATTATCAAC
